>Addgene plasmid #222563 | pPB-cT3G-cERP2-ESX1 | addgene full sequence | sequence record 437882 | Addgene NGS Result
ATCACCTCGAGTTTACTCCCTATCAGTGATAGAGAACGTATGAAGAGTTTACTCCCTATCAGTGATAGAG
AACGTATGCAGACTTTACTCCCTATCAGTGATAGAGAACGTATAAGGAGTTTACTCCCTATCAGTGATAG
AGAACGTATGACCAGTTTACTCCCTATCAGTGATAGAGAACGTATCTACAGTTTACTCCCTATCAGTGAT
AGAGAACGTATATCCAGTTTACTCCCTATCAGTGATAGAGAACGTATAAGCTTGCCTATATAAGCAGAGC
TCGTTTAGTGAACCGTCAGATCGCCTGGAGACGCCATCCACGCTGTTTTGACCTCCATAGAAGACACCGG
GACCGATCCAGCCTACCACAAGTTTGTACAAAAAAGCAGGCTGCCACCATGGAGTCTCTTCGCGGGTACA
CCCACAGTGATATTGGCTACCGCAGCCTGGCAGTCGGCGAGGACATCGAGGAAGTGAATGATGAGAAACT
TACCGTGACCTCGCTGATGGCAAGGGGAGGAGAGGACGAGGAGAATACACGGTCCAAACCTGAGTACGGA
ACAGAAGCGGAAAACAACGTTGGCACGGAAGGGTCCGTCCCCTCGGACGACCAAGACCGTGAGGGTGGCG
GCGGCCACGAGCCGGAGCAACAGCAGGAGGAGCCGCCCCTGACCAAGCCGGAGCAACAGCAGGAGGAGCC
GCCCCTGCTCGAGCTGAAGCAAGAGCAGGAGGAGCCGCCCCAGACGACCGTGGAGGGGCCACAGCCGGCG
GAGGGGCCACAAACCGCTGAGGGACCACAGCCCCCAGAGAGGAAACGCCGCCGCCGCACCGCGTTCACGC
AGTTTCAGCTGCAGGAGCTAGAGAACTTTTTCGATGAATCTCAATATCCCGACGTTGTGGCGCGAGAGAG
ACTTGCAGCACGCCTGAATTTGACTGAAGACAGAGTGCAGGTTTGGTTTCAGAACAGAAGAGCCAAGTGG
AAACGAAATCAGAGGGTGCTAATGTTGAGAAACACTGCTACTGCTGACCTGGCCCACCCTTTGGACATGT
TCTTGGGTGGGGCCTATTATGCTGCTCCTGCTCTGGATCCTGCTTTGTGTGTTCATCTGGTGCCACAACT
ACCTAGACCACCTGTGCTGCCTGTGCCACCTATGCCACCCAGGCCACCCATGGTCCCTATGCCACCCAGG
CCACCCATAGCACCTATGCCACCCATGGCGCCTGTGCCACCCGGCTCACGCATGGCGCCTGTGCCACCCG
GGCCACGCATGGCGCCTGTGCCACCCTGGCCGCCCATGGCGCCTGTGCCACCCTGGCCGCCCATGGCGCC
TGTGCCAACCGGGCCGCCCATGGCGCCTGTGCCACCCGGGCCGCCCATGGCGCGTGTGCCACCCGGGCCG
CCCATGGCGCGTGTGCCACCCGGGCCGCCCATGGCGCCTCTGCCACCCGGGCCGCCCATGGCGCCTCTGC
CACCCGGGCCGCCCATGGCGCCTCTGCCACCCGGGCCGCCCATGGCGCCTCTGCCACCCAGGTCACATGT
GCCTCACACTGGCCTGGCTCCTGTACACATCACATGGGCCCCTGTCATCAACAGTTATTATGCATGTCCC
TTTTTCTAAACCCAGCTTTCTTGTACAAAGTGGTATACCCATACGATGTTCCAGATTACGCTTAGTAATG
AGAAATACTCAGAAGATGTCACTCACCATAGTCCGCAGTGAAAGATAAATGATCGAACCAGAAACAAAAT
AAAAGTTTTAGAGCTAGAAATAGCAAGTAGGCCACTGAGCAAGAACTATGAATGAGATCTTTAGACATAT
TGCGGCCGCTTTCTCCGCGATCCAGACATGATAAGATACATTGATGAGTTTGGACAAACCAAAACTAGAA
TGCAGTGAAAAAAATGCCTTATTTGTGAAATTTGTGATGCTATTGCCTTATTTGTAACCATTATAAGCTG
CAATAAACAAGTTATCTATAACAAGAAAATATATATATAATAAGTTATCACGTAAGTAGAACATGAAATA
ACAATATAATTATCGTATGAGTTAAATCTTAAAAGTCACGTAAAAGATAATCATGCGTCATTTTGACTCA
CGCGGTCGTTATAGTTCAAAATCAGTGACACTTACCGCATTGACAAGCACGCCTCACGGGAGCTCCAAGC
GGCGACTGAGATGTCCTAAATGCACAGCGACGGATTCGCGCTATTTAGAAAGAGAGAGCAATATTTCAAG
AATGCATGCGTCAATTTTACGCAGACTATCTTTCTAGGGTTAAGAATTCACTGGCCGTCGTTTTACAACG
TCGTGACTGGGAAAACCCTGGCGTTACCCAACTTAATCGCCTTGCAGCACATCCCCCTTTCGCCAGCTGG
CGTAATAGCGAAGAGGCCCGCACCGATCGCCCTTCCCAACAGTTGCGCAGCCTGAATGGCGAATGGCGCC
TGATGCGGTATTTTCTCCTTACGCATCTGTGCGGTATTTCACACCGCATATGGTGCACTCTCAGTACAAT
CTGCTCTGATGCCGCATAGTTAAGCCAGCCCCGACACCCGCCAACACCCGCTGACGCGCCCTGACGGGCT
TGTCTGCTCCCGGCATCCGCTTACAGACAAGCTGTGACCATGTCTCCGGGAGCTGCATGTGTCAGAGGTT
TTCACCGTCATCACCGAAACACGCGAGTTCGAAAGGGCCTCGTGATACGCCTATTTTTATAGGTTAATGT
CATGATAATAATGGTTTCTTAGACGTCAGGTGGCACTTTTCGGGGAAATGTGCGCGGAACCCCTATTTGT
TTATTTTTCTAAATACATTCAAATATGTATCCGCTCATGAGACAATAACCCTGATAAATGCTTCAATAAT
ATTGAAAAAGGAAGAGTATGAGTATTCAACATTTCCGTGTCGCCCTTATTCCCTTTTTTGCGGCATTTTG
CCTTCCTGTTTTTGCTCACCCAGAAACGCTGGTGAAAGTAAAAGATGCTGAAGATCAGTTGGGTGCACGA
GTGGGTTACATCGAACTGGATCTCAACAGCGGTAAGATCCTTGAGAGTTTTCGCCCCGAAGAACGTTTTC
CAATGATGAGCACTTTTAAAGTTCTGCTATGTGGCGCGGTATTATCCCGTATTGACGCCGGGCAAGAGCA
ACTCGGTCGCCGCATACACTATTCTCAGAATGACTTGGTTGAGTACTCACCAGTCACAGAAAAGCATCTT
ACGGATGGCATGACAGTAAGAGAATTATGCAGTGCTGCCATAACCATGAGTGATAACACTGCGGCCAACT
TACTTCTGACAACGATCGGAGGACCGAAGGAGCTAACCGCTTTTTTGCACAACATGGGGGATCATGTAAC
TCGCCTTGATCGTTGGGAACCGGAGCTGAATGAAGCCATACCAAACGACGAGCGTGACACCACGATGCCT
GTAGCAATGGCAACAACGTTGCGCAAACTATTAACTGGCGAACTACTTACTCTAGCTTCCCGGCAACAAT
TAATAGACTGGATGGAGGCGGATAAAGTTGCAGGACCACTTCTGCGCTCGGCCCTTCCGGCTGGCTGGTT
TATTGCTGATAAATCTGGAGCCGGTGAGCGTGGTTCACGCGGTATCATTGCAGCACTGGGGCCAGATGGT
AAGCCCTCCCGTATCGTAGTTATCTACACGACGGGGAGTCAGGCAACTATGGATGAACGAAATAGACAGA
TCGCTGAGATAGGTGCCTCACTGATTAAGCATTGGTAACTGTCAGACCAAGTTTACTCATATATACTTTA
GATTGATTTAAAACTTCATTTTTAATTTAAAAGGATCTAGGTGAAGATCCTTTTTGATAATCTCATGACC
AAAATCCCTTAACGTGAGTTTTCGTTCCACTGAGCGTCAGACCCCGTAGAAAAGATCAAAGGATCTTCTT
GAGATCCTTTTTTTCTGCGCGTAATCTGCTGCTTGCAAACAAAAAAACCACCGCTACCAGCGGTGGTTTG
TTTGCCGGATCAAGAGCTACCAACTCTTTTTCCGAAGGTAACTGGCTTCAGCAGAGCGCAGATACCAAAT
ACTGTTCTTCTAGTGTAGCCGTAGTTAGGCCACCACTTCAAGAACTCTGTAGCACCGCCTACATACCTCG
CTCTGCTAATCCTGTTACCAGTGGCTGCTGCCAGTGGCGATAAGTCGTGTCTTACCGGGTTGGACTCAAG
ACGATAGTTACCGGATAAGGCGCAGCGGTCGGGCTGAACGGGGGGTTCGTGCACACAGCCCAGCTTGGAG
CGAACGACCTACACCGAACTGAGATACCTACAGCGTGAGCTATGAGAAAGCGCCACGCTTCCCGAAGGGA
GAAAGGCGGACAGGTATCCGGTAAGCGGCAGGGTCGGAACAGGAGAGCGCACGAGGGAGCTTCCAGGGGG
AAACGCCTGGTATCTTTATAGTCCTGTCGGGTTTCGCCACCTCTGACTTGAGCGTCGATTTTTGTGATGC
TCGTCAGGGGGGCGGAGCCTATGGAAAAACGCCAGCAACGCGGCCTTTTTACGGTTCCTGGCCTTTTGCT
GGCCTTTTGCTCACATGTTCTTTCCTGCGTTATCCCCTGATTCTGTGGATAACCGTATTACCGCCTTTGA
GTGAGCTGATACCGCTCGCCGCAGCCGAACGACCGAGCGCAGCGAGTCAGTGAGCGAGGAAGCGGATGAG
CGCCCAATACGCAAACCGCCTCTCACCGCGCGTTGGCCGATTCATTAATGCAGCTGGCACGACAGGTTTC
CCGACTGGAAAGCGGGCAGTGAGCGCAACGCAAACCGCCTCTCCCCGCGCGTTGGCCGATTCATTAATGC
AGCTGGCACGACAGGTTTCCCGACTGGAAAGCGGGCAGTGAGCGCAACGCAATTAATGTGAGTTAGCTCA
CTCATTAGGCACCCCAGGCTTTACACTTTATGCTTCCGGCTCGTATGTTGTGTGGAATTGTGAGCGGATA
ACAATTTCACACAGGAAACAGCTATGACCATGATTACGCCAAGGTCGACTTAACCCTAGAAAGATAATCA
TATTGTGACGTACGTTAAAGATAATCATGCGTAAAATTGACGCATGTGTTTTATCGGTCTGTATATCGAG
GTTTATTTATTAATTTGAATAGATATTAAGTTTTATTATATTTACACTTACATACTAATAATAAATTCAA
CAAACAATTTATTTATGTTTATTTATTTATTAAAAAAAAACAAAAACTCAAAATTTCTTCTATAAAGTAA
CAAAACTTTTAGCAGTGAAAAAAATGCTTTATTTGTGAAATTTGTGATGCTATTGCTTTATTTGTAACCA
TTATAAGCTGCAATAAACAAGTTAACAACAACAATTGCATTCATTTTATGTTTCAGGTTCAGGGGGAGGT
GTGGGAGGTTTTTTAAAGCAAGTAAAACCTCTACAAATGTGGTATGGCTGATTATGATCCTCTGGAGATT
CATGCGCCAGGTTTTCTGGTCATGCACCACGTTCGTGGGCCCTCAGGAACCTCCACGTCAGCGGTAACTG
TGAAGCCCAGTCGCTCGTAAAAAGGAAGATTCCGGGGAGCACTGGTTTCGAGGAACGCCGGCACGCCAGC
CCGTTCCGCGGCCTCAACACCAGGAAGAACGACAGCGCTTCCCAAACCTTTACCTTGGTGATCTGGGCTG
ACACCGACAGTGGCAAGAAACCACGCAGGCTCCTTTGGTCTATGAGGAGCCAGCAAGCCCTCCATTTGCT
GTTGTGCCGCCAACCTACTCCCTGACAGCTCGGCCATCCGCGGACCTATTTCCGCGAACACTGCGCCGGC
TTCGACGCTTTCCGGAGTAGTCCAGACCGCAACTGCGGCACCATCGTCCGCAACCCAAACTTTACCAATG
TCCAGACCCACGCGCGTAAGAAACAGCTCTTGCAACTCAGTTACCCTCTCTATGTGTCTGTCCGGATCTA
CGGTATGGCGGGTCGCTGGATAATCTGCAAATGCTGCGGCAAGTGTTCGGACAGCCCGTGGTACATCGTC
ACGGGTAGCGAGCCTAACAGTGGGCTTATATTCCGTCATGGGGCCGGGGTTCTCCTCCACGTCGCCGGCC
TGCTTCAGCAGGCTGAAGTTGGTGGCGCCGCTGCCCCCGGGGAGCATGTCAAGGTCAAAATCGTCAAGAG
CGTCAGCAGGCAGCATATCAAGGTCAAAGTCGTCAAGGGCATCGGCTGGGAGCATGTCTAAGTCAAAATC
GTCAAGGGCGTCGGTCGGCCCGCCGCTTTCGCACTTTAGCTGTTTCTCCAGGCCACATATGATTAGTTCC
AGGCCGAAAAGGAAGGCAGGTTCGGCTCCCTGCCGGTCGAACAGCTCAATTGCTTGTTTCAGAAGTGGGG
GCATAGAATCGGTGGTAGGTGTCTCTCTTTCCTCTTTTGCTACTTGATGCTCCTGTTCCTCCAATACGCA
GCCCAGTGTAAAGTGGCCCACGGCGGACAGAGCGTACAGTGCGTTCTCCAGGGAGAAGCCTTGCTGACAC
AGGAACGCGAGCTGATTTTCCAGGGTTTCGTACTGTTTCTCTGTTGGGCGGGTGCCGAGATGCACTTTAG
CCCCGTCACGATGTGAGAGGAGAGCACAGCGGTATGACTTGGCGTTGTTCCGCAGAAAGTCTTGCCATGA
CTCGCCTTCCAGGGGGCAGGAGTGGGTATGATGCCTGTCCAGCATCTCGATTGGCAGGGCATCGAGCAGG
GCCCGCTTGTTCTTCACGTGCCAGTACAGGGTAGGCTGCTCAACTCCCAGCTTTTGAGCGAGTTTCCTTG
TCGTCAGGCCTTCGATACCGACTCCATTGAGTAATTCCAGAGCAGAGTTTATGACTTTGCTCTTGTCCAG
TCTAGACATCTTATCGTCATCGTCTTTGTAATCCATGGTGGCGGATCCCGCGTCACGACACCTGTGTTCT
GGCGGCAAACCCGTTGCGAAAAAGAACGTTCACGGCGACTACTGCACTTATATACGGTTCTCCCCCACCC
TCGGGAAAAAGGCGGAGCCAGTACACGACATCACTTTCCCAGTTTACCCCGCGCCACCTTCTCTAGGCAC
CGGTTCAATTGCCGACCCCTCCCCCCAACTTCTCGGGCACTGTGGGCCATGTGCGCTCTGCCCCATGGTA
ATAGCCATGACTAATACGTAGATGTACTGCCAAGTAGGAAAGTGCCATAAGGTCATGTACTGGGCATAAT
GCCAGGCGGGCCATTTACCGTCATTGACGTCAATAGGGGGCGTACTTGGCATATGATACACTTGATGTAC
TGCCAAGTGGGCAGTTTACCGTAAATACTCCACCCATTGACGTCAATGGAAAGTGCCTATTGGCGTTACT
ATGGGAACATACGTCATTATTGACGTCAATGGGCGGGGGTCGTTGGGCGGTCAGCCAGGCGGGCCATTTA
CCGTAAGTTATGTAACGCGGAACTCCATATATGGGCTATGAACTAATGACCCCGTAATTGATTACTATTA
ATAACTAGTCAATAATCAATGTCATAAGCTCTAATCGCATAATCGAGCTAAGAGCGATTAATATGCTTAG
CTAGCTTAGCTAAGCTAGATTTCTCTATTCTCCCACAATATATAGCAGCTATTAGCTTAGCAGTCCGAAT
ACGATCGTCCACGATCCATAAGCGTAACACATTTGAGTAGCGACTGACGGGCACCGGAGCCACTCGAGTG
GAATT
Features (pLannotate 1.2.2; 27 found; start..end, strand, type, name):
      9..257     +  promoter       TRE3GV promoter (fragment): 3rd-generation Tet-responsive promoter that can be activated by binding of Tet-On® 3G, optimized for retroviral and lentiviral vectors
    264..305     +  promoter       tight TRE promoter (fragment): Tet-responsive promoter PTight, consisting of seven tet operator sequences followed by the minimal CMV promoter
    368..392     +  protein_bind   attB1: mutant version of attB; recombination site for the Gateway® BP reaction BP Clonase™
    399..1616    +  CDS            ESX1: ESX1_HUMAN - Also known as ESX1L, ESX1R. Experimental evidence at protein level: Swiss-Prot protein existence level 1. May coordinately regulate cell cycle progression and transcription during spermatogenesis. Inhibits degradation of polyubiquitinated cyclin A and cyclin B1 and thereby arrests the cell cycle at early M phase. ESXR1-N acts as a transcriptional repressor. Binds to the sequence 5'-TAATGTTATTA-3' which is present within the first intron of the KRAS gene and inhibits its expression. ESXR1-C has the ability to inhibit cyclin turnover. From Homo sapiens (Human).
   1620..1644    -  protein_bind   attB2: mutant version of attB; recombination site for the Gateway® BP reaction BP Clonase™
   1646..1674    +  CDS            3xHA (fragment): three tandem HA epitope tags
   1712..1734    +  promoter       SNR52 promoter (fragment): promoter for the S. cerevisiae small nucleolar RNA gene SNR52
   1755..1778    +  misc_RNA       gRNA scaffold (fragment): guide RNA scaffold for the Streptococcus pyogenes CRISPR/Cas9 system
   1839..1973    -  polyA_signal   SV40 poly(A) signal: SV40 polyadenylation signal
   2286..2443    +  CDS            lacZα (fragment): LacZα fragment of β-galactosidase; lacZ fragment
   2449..2548    -  misc_feature   bom (fragment): basis of mobility region from pBR322
   2652..2687    -  CDS            rop (fragment): Rop protein, which maintains plasmids at low copy number; rop
   2783..2887    +  promoter       AmpR promoter: bla
   2888..3748    +  CDS            AmpR: β-lactamase; bla; confers resistance to ampicillin, carbenicillin, and related antibiotics
   3919..4507    +  rep_origin     ori: high-copy-number ColE1/pMB1/pBR322/pUC origin of replication
   4690..4782    +  CDS            lacI (fragment): lac repressor; lacI; The lac repressor binds to the lac operator to inhibit transcription in E. coli. This inhibition can be relieved by adding lactose or isopropyl-β-D-thiogalactopyranoside (IPTG).
   4788..4871    +  CDS            lacI (fragment): lac repressor; lacI; The lac repressor binds to the lac operator to inhibit transcription in E. coli. This inhibition can be relieved by adding lactose or isopropyl-β-D-thiogalactopyranoside (IPTG).
   4884..4905    +  protein_bind   CAP binding site: CAP binding activates transcription in the presence of cAMP. E. coli catabolite activator protein
   4920..4950    +  promoter       lac promoter: promoter for the E. coli lac operon
   4958..4974    +  protein_bind   lac operator: The lac repressor binds to the lac operator to inhibit transcription in E. coli. This inhibition can be relieved by adding lactose or isopropyl-β-D-thiogalactopyranoside (IPTG). lac repressor encoded by lacI
   5262..5343    -  polyA_signal   SV40 poly(A) signal: SV40 polyadenylation signal
   5366..5449    -  CDS            large T antigen (fragment): large T antigen from SV40 (simian virus 40)
   5463..6059    -  CDS            pac: PUAC_STRAD - Protein predicted: Swiss-Prot protein existence level 4. Detoxification of puromycin. From Streptomyces alboniger.
   6132..6242    -  CDS            VP48: 3 tandem repeats of the minimal activation domain of herpes simplex virus VP16 (Cheng et al., 2013)
   6172..6869    -  CDS            rtTA3 (fragment): reverse tetracycline transactivator 3 activates expression from Tet-responsive promoters in the presence of doxycycline
   6922..7133    -  promoter       EF-1α core promoter: core promoter for human elongation factor EF-1α
   7134..7513    -  enhancer       CMV enhancer: human cytomegalovirus immediate early enhancer
