[The description below was written by a language model from this plasmid's Addgene catalogue record and pLannotate feature annotations shown in this document.]
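Description:
pPB-cT3G-cERP2-ESX1 is a mammalian expression plasmid built on the pPB-cT3G-cERP2 backbone and described by its depositors as a PiggyBac transposon vector for doxycycline-inducible expression of human ESX1. It is meant to be integrated into the genome by PiggyBac transposase, although the automated feature table does not annotate the transposon terminal repeats, so their positions cannot be given from this record. In bacteria it is maintained through a high-copy ColE1/pUC-type origin and selected with ampicillin via the β-lactamase gene. Scattered lacZα, lacI, rop and bom fragments, along with a lac promoter/operator region, appear to be leftovers of the cloning backbone.

The payload consists of two divergently oriented units. A third-generation Tet-responsive promoter (annotated as TRE3G and tight TRE fragments) drives the ESX1 coding sequence, which was introduced by Gateway cloning and is therefore flanked by attB1 and attB2 sites. An SV40 polyadenylation signal lies downstream. Short hits after attB2 to a 3xHA tag, the SNR52 promoter and a gRNA scaffold are only small fragments, and the record does not support treating them as functional parts. On the opposite strand, a CMV enhancer fused to the EF-1α core promoter drives a reverse tetracycline transactivator (rtTA3-type, with VP16-derived activation repeats), followed by the puromycin N-acetyltransferase gene and an SV40 poly(A) signal. The element linking these two coding sequences is not annotated.

This all-in-one design lets puromycin select stably integrated cells that constitutively make the transactivator, so that adding doxycycline switches on ESX1. ESX1 is a homeobox protein implicated in spermatogenesis, and the associated work concerns inducing meiosis from human pluripotent stem cells.
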