Addgene plasmid #222563: pPB-cT3G-cERP2-ESX1
Purpose: PiggyBac transposon plasmid for doxycycline inducible expression of ESX1
Depositing lab: George Church. Depositing organization: Harvard Medical School. Publication: Induction of Meiosis from Human Pluripotent Stem Cells. Pierson Smela M, Adams J, Ma C, Breimann L, Widocki U, Shioda T, Church GM. bioRxiv 2024.05.31.596483 10.1101/2024.05.31.596483.
Backbone
  Vector backbone: pPB-cT3G-cERP2
  Vector type: Mammalian Expression
  Selectable markers: Puromycin
Growth in bacteria
  Bacterial resistance: Ampicillin, 100 μg/mL
  Growth temperature: 37°C
  Growth strain: DH5alpha
  Copy number: High Copy
Gene/Insert
  Gene/Insert name: ESX1
  Species: H. sapiens (human)
  Entrez Gene: ESX1 (a.k.a. RP3-513M9.1, ESX1L, ESXR1)
  Cloning method: Gateway Cloning
Terms and licenses: Academic/Nonprofit Terms; Industry Terms: Not Available to Industry
Depositor comments: Please visit https://doi.org/10.1101/2024.05.31.596483 for bioRxiv preprint.
How to cite: pPB-cT3G-cERP2-ESX1 was a gift from George Church (Addgene plasmid # 222563 ; http://n2t.net/addgene:222563 ; RRID:Addgene_222563)
